Addgene plasmid #234626: AiP12729 - pAAV-ExE0580m-minBG-SYFP2-WPRE-BGHpA
Purpose: ExE0580m is an enhancer sequence, designed to drive AAV-mediated transgene expression in specific populations of brain cells
Depositing lab: Jonathan Ting. Depositing organization: Allen Institute. Publication: A suite of enhancer AAVs and transgenic mouse lines for genetic access to cortical cell types. Ben-Simon Y, Hooper M, Narayan S, Daigle TL, Dwivedi D, Way SW, Oster A, Stafford DA, Mich JK, Taormina MJ, Martinez RA, Opitz-Araya X, Roth JR, Alexander JR, Allen S, Amster A, Arbuckle J, Ayala A, Baker PM, Bakken TE, Barcelli T, Barta S, Bendrick J, Bertagnolli D, Bielstein C, Bishwakarma P, Bowlus J, Boyer G, Brouner K, Casian B, Casper T, Chakka AB, Chakrabarty R, Chance RK, Chavan S, Clark M, Colbert K, Collman F, Daniel S, Departee M, DiValentin P, Donadio N, Dotson N, Egdorf T, Fliss T, Gabitto M, Garcia J, Gary A, Gasperini M, Gloe J, Goldy J, Gore BB, Graybuck L, Greisman N, Haeseleer F, Halterman C, Haradon Z, Hastings SD, Helback O, Ho W, Hockemeyer D, Huang C, Huff S, Hunker A, Johansen N, Jones D, Juneau Z, Kalmbach B, Kannan M, Khem S, Kussick E, Kutsal R, Larsen R, Lee C, Lee AY, Leibly M, Lenz GH, Li S, Liang E, Lusk N, Madigan Z, Malloy J, Malone J, McCue R, Melchor J, Mollenkopf T, Moosman S, Morin E, Newman D, Ng L, Ngo K, Omstead V, Otto S, Oyama A, Pena N, Pham T, Phillips E, Pom CA, Potekhina L, Ransford S, Ray PL, Rette D, Reynoldson C, Rimorin C, Rocha D, Ruiz A, Sanchez REA, Sawyer L, Sedeno-Cortes A, Sevigny JP, Shapovalova N, Shepard N, Shulga L, Sigler AR, Siverts L, Soliman S, Somasundaram S, Staats B, Stewart K, Szelenyi E, Tieu M, Trader C, Tran A, van Velthoven CTJ, Walker M, Wang Y, Weed N, Wirthlin M, Wood T, Wynalda B, Yao Z, Zhou T, Ariza J, Dee N, Reding M, Ronellenfitch K, Mufti S, Sunkin SM, Smith KA, Esposito L, Waters J, Thyagarajan B, Yao S, Lein ES, Zeng H, Levi BP, Ngai J, Ting JT, Tasic B. Cell. 2025 May 16:S0092-8674(25)00513-6. doi: 10.1016/j.cell.2025.05.002. PubMed 40403729.
Backbone
  Vector backbone: rAAV
  Vector type: AAV
Growth in bacteria
  Bacterial resistance: Ampicillin, 100 μg/mL
  Growth temperature: 30°C
  Growth strain: NEB Stable
  Copy number: Unknown
Gene/Insert
  Gene/Insert name: SYFP2
Terms and licenses: Academic/Nonprofit Terms; Industry Terms: Not Available to Industry
How to cite: AiP12729 - pAAV-ExE0580m-minBG-SYFP2-WPRE-BGHpA was a gift from Jonathan Ting (Addgene plasmid # 234626 ; http://n2t.net/addgene:234626 ; RRID:Addgene_234626)
