[The description below was written by a language model from this plasmid's Addgene catalogue record and pLannotate feature annotations shown in this document.]
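Description:
AiP12729 - pAAV-ExE0580m-minBG-SYFP2-WPRE-BGHpA is a recombinant AAV transfer plasmid of about 4.8 kb, built to test or exploit a cell-type-directed enhancer in the brain. It is maintained in E. coli through a ColE1/pUC-type origin and selected with ampicillin via the AmpR (β-lactamase) gene and its own promoter. The backbone also carries an f1 phage origin and small remnants of the pBR322 bom and rop regions. The record lists a recombination-deficient host strain, a common choice for plasmids carrying repeat-rich AAV ITRs.

The payload lies between AAV2 inverted terminal repeats, which are the cis elements needed for replication and packaging of the genome into AAV capsids. The right ITR is annotated in full, while the left one is detected only as two short fragments. As the name and purpose statement indicate, the enhancer ExE0580m sits upstream of a minimal beta-globin promoter (minBG). Neither element is picked up by the automated annotation, but both presumably lie in the unannotated stretch between the left ITR and the reporter. A minimal promoter has little activity on its own, so expression depends on the enhancer, which is intended to restrict it to specific brain cell populations. The record does not say which populations.

The reporter is SYFP2, a fast-maturing monomeric yellow fluorescent protein. It is followed by a WPRE, annotated as two fragments that may reflect a shortened version, which boosts transcript stability and expression, and then by the bovine growth hormone polyadenylation signal. The construct belongs to a collection of enhancer AAVs for genetic access to cortical cell types, where fluorescent labelling reveals the enhancer's specificity.
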