Features (pLannotate 1.2.2; 14 found; start..end, strand, type, name):
     12..39      +  repeat_region  AAV2 ITR (fragment): inverted terminal repeat of adeno-associated virus serotype 2 inverted
     68..95      +  repeat_region  AAV2 ITR (fragment): inverted terminal repeat of adeno-associated virus serotype 2 inverted
    855..1571    +  CDS            SYFP2: SYFP2 is a basic (constitutively fluorescent) yellow fluorescent protein published in 2006, derived from Aequorea victoria. It is reported to be a very rapidly-maturing monomer with moderate acid sensitivity.
   1611..1768    +  misc_feature   WPRE (fragment): woodchuck hepatitis virus posttranscriptional regulatory element
   1774..1854    +  misc_feature   WPRE (fragment): woodchuck hepatitis virus posttranscriptional regulatory element
   1871..1982    +  polyA_signal   bGH poly(A) signal: bovine growth hormone polyadenylation signal
   2100..2240    +  repeat_region  AAV2 ITR: inverted terminal repeat of adeno-associated virus serotype 2 inverted
   2245..2296    -  misc_feature   bom (fragment): basis of mobility region from pBR322
   2315..2770    +  rep_origin     f1 ori (sequence partly withheld): f1 bacteriophage origin of replication; arrow indicates direction of (+) strand synthesis
   2771..2820    -  misc_feature   bom (fragment): basis of mobility region from pBR322
   2922..2957    -  CDS            rop (fragment): Rop protein, which maintains plasmids at low copy number; rop
   3052..3156    +  promoter       AmpR promoter: bla
   3157..4017    +  CDS            AmpR: β-lactamase; bla; confers resistance to ampicillin, carbenicillin, and related antibiotics
   4188..4776    +  rep_origin     ori: high-copy-number ColE1/pMB1/pBR322/pUC origin of replication
>Addgene plasmid #234626 | AiP12729 - pAAV-ExE0580m-minBG-SYFP2-WPRE-BGHpA | addgene full sequence | sequence record 469025 | Addgene NGS Result
CCTGCAGGCAGCTGCGCGCTCGCTCGCTCACTGAGGCCGCCCGGGCGTCGGGCGACCTTTGGTCGCCCGG
CCTCAGTGAGCGAGCGAGCGCGCAGAGAGGGAGTGGCCAACTCCATCACTAGGGGTTCCTGCGGCCGCAC
GCGTATCTAACATGGCTGCTATAGCTTACTGACTAGAAGTTAAGTGCACACTTCCTAAAAGAAGGCTTTG
ACACAAGCCACTTCAGTTCCCTCCTCATTTTCTTGTCCCCATTCCTCTCTCTGTAGAATTCTGAGATTTC
AATTCAGTTTTATACAGAAACCACATTACTGTAAGCCCTACAAAGTTATGGCAATATAGCTATATGGAGT
CAAGTAATGTAGGTTATTTTTTTCCCAATGGTGCTGGTGAAGGTGGCAATTATGTAGCTATACTTAGCAG
ACTGAGGAAATTCTGCTAGAGTCAGCATTTGTCTCTTCATTGCTATGAAACAGTAATGGAAAAATAAACA
AAAACAAAAGGCAAACACTATGCATAATTCCCTCAGATCATATTAACATGTGATGTTGGAGTAAATTGTT
ATAACCCCATTTTGGAAATACTTACCTTAATTAACTATGATTTCCTTAAAATAATGCAGTATTTACAATC
TATATGAAAGCACTATATGGGACACATGGTATGATGGAACAGTGCACCCAAGAGACACCAAGAACATTCC
TGTCTGTGGCAGTCTTTTCTCTATACAGAGGCATTTAGTCTCAATTGCTCAGAGTGAGCTCGGGCTGGGC
ATAAAAGTCAGGGCAGAGCCATCTATTGCTTACATTTGCTTCTGGGATCCAGATCTTTCGAAGCTAGCGC
TACCGGTCGCCACCATGGTGAGCAAGGGCGAGGAGCTGTTCACCGGGGTGGTGCCCATCCTGGTCGAGCT
GGACGGCGACGTAAACGGCCACAAGTTCAGCGTGTCCGGCGAGGGCGAGGGCGATGCCACCTACGGCAAG
CTGACCCTGAAGCTGATCTGCACCACCGGCAAGCTGCCCGTGCCCTGGCCCACCCTCGTGACCACCCTGG
GCTACGGCGTGCAGTGCTTCGCCCGCTACCCCGACCACATGAAGCAGCACGACTTCTTCAAGTCCGCCAT
GCCCGAAGGCTACGTCCAGGAGCGCACCATCTTCTTCAAGGACGACGGCAACTACAAGACCCGCGCCGAG
GTGAAGTTCGAGGGCGACACCCTGGTGAACCGCATCGAGCTGAAGGGCATCGACTTCAAGGAGGACGGCA
ACATCCTGGGGCACAAGCTGGAGTACAACTACAACAGCCACAACGTCTATATCACCGCCGACAAGCAGAA
GAACGGCATCAAGGCCAACTTCAAGATCCGCCACAACATCGAGGACGGCGGCGTGCAGCTCGCCGACCAC
TACCAGCAGAACACCCCCATCGGCGACGGCCCCGTGCTGCTGCCCGACAACCACTACCTGAGCTACCAGT
CCAAGCTGAGCAAAGACCCCAACGAGAAGCGCGATCACATGGTCCTGCTGGAGTTCGTGACCGCCGCCGG
GATCACTCTCGGCATGGACGAGCTGTACAAGTAAGTCGACGGCGCGCCGCGGCCGCGAATTCGATATCAT
AATCAACCTCTGGATTACAAAATTTGTGAAAGATTGACTGGTATTCTTAACTATGTTGCTCCTTTTACGC
TATGTGGATACGCTGCTTTAATGCCTTTGTATCATGCTATTGCTTCCCGTATGGCTTTCATTTTCTCCTC
CTTGTATAAATCCTGGTTAGTTCTTGCCACGGCGGAACTCATCGCCGCCTGCCTTGCCCGCTGCTGGACA
GGGGCTCGGCTGTTGGGCACTGACAATTCCGTGGCTCGAGAGATCTTCGACTGTGCCTTCTAGTTGCCAG
CCATCTGTTGTTTGCCCCTCCCCCGTGCCTTCCTTGACCCTGGAAGGTGCCACTCCCACTGTCCTTTCCT
AATAAAATGAGGAAATTGCATCGCATTGTCTGAGTAGGTGTCATTCTATTCTGGGGGGTGGGGTGGGGCA
GGACAGCAAGGGGGAGGATTGGGAAGACAATAGCAGGCATGAGATCTCACGTGCGGACCGAGCGGCCGCA
GGAACCCCTAGTGATGGAGTTGGCCACTCCCTCTCTGCGCGCTCGCTCGCTCACTGAGGCCGGGCGACCA
AAGGTCGCCCGACGCCCGGGCTTTGCCCGGGCGGCCTCAGTGAGCGAGCGAGCGCGCAGCTGCCTGCAGG
GGCGCCTGATGCGGTATTTTCTCCTTACGCATCTGTGCGGTATTTCACACCGCATA
[95 nt withheld, positions 2297-2391]
T
[46 nt withheld, positions 2393-2438]
C
[141 nt withheld, positions 2440-2580]
CCTTTGACGTTGGAGTCCACGTTCTTT
[37 nt withheld, positions 2608-2644]
ACTCTATCTCGGGCTATTCTTTTGATTTATAAGGGATTTTGCCGATTTCGGTCTATTGGTTAAAAAATGA
GCTGATTTAACAAAAATTTAACGCGAATTTTAACAAAATATTAACGTTTACAATTTTATGGTGCACTCTC
AGTACAATCTGCTCTGATGCCGCATAGTTAAGCCAGCCCCGACACCCGCCAACACCCGCTGACGCGCCCT
GACGGGCTTGTCTGCTCCCGGCATCCGCTTACAGACAAGCTGTGACCGTCTCCGGGAGCTGCATGTGTCA
GAGGTTTTCACCGTCATCACCGAAACGCGCGAGACGAAAGGGCCTCGTGATACGCCTATTTTTATAGGTT
AATGTCATGATAATAATGGTTTCTTAGACGTCAGGTGGCACTTTTCGGGGAAATGTGCGCGGAACCCCTA
TTTGTTTATTTTTCTAAATACATTCAAATATGTATCCGCTCATGAGACAATAACCCTGATAAATGCTTCA
ATAATATTGAAAAAGGAAGAGTATGAGTATTCAACATTTCCGTGTCGCCCTTATTCCCTTTTTTGCGGCA
TTTTGCCTTCCTGTTTTTGCTCACCCAGAAACGCTGGTGAAAGTAAAAGATGCTGAAGATCAGTTGGGTG
CACGAGTGGGTTACATCGAACTGGATCTCAACAGCGGTAAGATCCTTGAGAGTTTTCGCCCCGAAGAACG
TTTTCCAATGATGAGCACTTTTAAAGTTCTGCTATGTGGCGCGGTATTATCCCGTATTGACGCCGGGCAA
GAGCAACTCGGTCGCCGCATACACTATTCTCAGAATGACTTGGTTGAGTACTCACCAGTCACAGAAAAGC
ATCTTACGGATGGCATGACAGTAAGAGAATTATGCAGTGCTGCCATAACCATGAGTGATAACACTGCGGC
CAACTTACTTCTGACAACGATCGGAGGACCGAAGGAGCTAACCGCTTTTTTGCACAACATGGGGGATCAT
GTAACTCGCCTTGATCGTTGGGAACCGGAGCTGAATGAAGCCATACCAAACGACGAGCGTGACACCACGA
TGCCTGTAGCAATGGCAACAACGTTGCGCAAACTATTAACTGGCGAACTACTTACTCTAGCTTCCCGGCA
ACAATTAATAGACTGGATGGAGGCGGATAAAGTTGCAGGACCACTTCTGCGCTCGGCCCTTCCGGCTGGC
TGGTTTATTGCTGATAAATCTGGAGCCGGTGAGCGTGGGTCTCGCGGTATCATTGCAGCACTGGGGCCAG
ATGGTAAGCCCTCCCGTATCGTAGTTATCTACACGACGGGGAGTCAGGCAACTATGGATGAACGAAATAG
ACAGATCGCTGAGATAGGTGCCTCACTGATTAAGCATTGGTAACTGTCAGACCAAGTTTACTCATATATA
CTTTAGATTGATTTAAAACTTCATTTTTAATTTAAAAGGATCTAGGTGAAGATCCTTTTTGATAATCTCA
TGACCAAAATCCCTTAACGTGAGTTTTCGTTCCACTGAGCGTCAGACCCCGTAGAAAAGATCAAAGGATC
TTCTTGAGATCCTTTTTTTCTGCGCGTAATCTGCTGCTTGCAAACAAAAAAACCACCGCTACCAGCGGTG
GTTTGTTTGCCGGATCAAGAGCTACCAACTCTTTTTCCGAAGGTAACTGGCTTCAGCAGAGCGCAGATAC
CAAATACTGTTCTTCTAGTGTAGCCGTAGTTAGGCCACCACTTCAAGAACTCTGTAGCACCGCCTACATA
CCTCGCTCTGCTAATCCTGTTACCAGTGGCTGCTGCCAGTGGCGATAAGTCGTGTCTTACCGGGTTGGAC
TCAAGACGATAGTTACCGGATAAGGCGCAGCGGTCGGGCTGAACGGGGGGTTCGTGCACACAGCCCAGCT
TGGAGCGAACGACCTACACCGAACTGAGATACCTACAGCGTGAGCTATGAGAAAGCGCCACGCTTCCCGA
AGGGAGAAAGGCGGACAGGTATCCGGTAAGCGGCAGGGTCGGAACAGGAGAGCGCACGAGGGAGCTTCCA
GGGGGAAACGCCTGGTATCTTTATAGTCCTGTCGGGTTTCGCCACCTCTGACTTGAGCGTCGATTTTTGT
GATGCTCGTCAGGGGGGCGGAGCCTATGGAAAAACGCCAGCAACGCGGCCTTTTTACGGTTCCTGGCCTT
TTGCTGGCCTTTTGCTCACATGT
